>Addgene plasmid #194042 | RcSxph D794N | addgene full sequence | sequence record 390755 | Addgene NGS Result
GGAAGACCTCGGCCGTCGCGGCGCTTGCCGGTGGTGCTGACCCCGGATGAAGTGGTTCGCATCCTCGGTT
TTCTGGAAGGCGAGCATCGTTTGTTCGCCCAGGACTCTAGCTATAGTTCTAGTGGTTGGCTACGTATACT
CCGGAATATTAATAGATCATGGAGATAATTAAAATGATAACCATCTCGCAAATAAATAAGTATTTTACTG
TTTTCGTAACAGTTTTGTAATAAAAAAACCTATAAATATTCCGGATTATTCATACCGTCCCACCATCGGG
CGCGGATCCATGGCTCCTACCTTCCAGACCGCTCTGTTCTTCACCATCATCTCCCTGTCCTTCGCTATGG
CCCCGAACGCAAAGCAAGTCCGCTGGTGTGCTATCAGCGACCTGGAGCAGAAGAAATGCAACGATCTGGT
TGGTAGCTGCAACGTGCCGGACATCACCCTGGTGTGCGTTCTGCGTAGCAGCACCGAAGATTGCATGACC
GCGATCAAGGACGGTCAGGCGGATGCTATGTTCCTGGACAGCGGCGAGGTGTACGAAGCGAGCAAAGATC
CGTACAACCTGAAGCCGATCATCGCTGAACCGTACAGCAGCAACCGTGACCTGCAGAAGTGCCTGAAAGA
GCGTCAGCAGGCGCTGGCTAAGAAAATGATCGGTCACTACATCCCGCAGTGCGATGAGAAAGGCAACTAC
CAACCGCAGCAGTGCCACGGTAGCACCGGTCACTGCTGGTGCGTTAACGCGATGGGTGAAAAGATCAGCG
GTACCAACACCCCGCCGGGTCAGACCCGTGCTACCTGCGAGCGTCACGAACTGCCGAAGTGCCTGAAAGA
ACGTCAGGTGGCGCTGGGTGGCGACGAGAAAGTTCTGGGTCGTTTCGTGCCGCAGTGCGATGAAAAGGGC
AACTACGAGCCGCAGCAGTTCCACGGTAGCACCGGCTACTCCTGGTGTGTTAACGCGATCGGCGAGGAAA
TCGCTGGCACCAAAACCCCGCCGGGCAAGATCCCGGCTACCTGCCAGAAGCACGACCTGGTGACCACCTG
CCACTACGCGGTTGCTATGGTGAAGAAAAGCAGCGCGTTCCAGTTCAACCAGCTGAAGGGCAAACGTAGC
TGCCACAGCGGTGTTAGCAAAACCGACGGCTGGAAGGCGCTGGTGACCGTTCTGGTGGAAAAGAAACTGC
TGAGCTGGGATGGTCCGGCGAAAGAGAGCATCCAGCGTGCTATGAGCAAGTTCTTCAGCGTGAGCTGCAT
TCCGGGTGCTACCCAGACCAACCTGTGCAAGCAGTGCAAAGGCGAGGAAGGCAAGAACTGCAAAAACAGC
CACGACGAACCGTACTACGGTAACTACGGCGCGTTCCGTTGCCTGAAGGAAGACATGGGTGACGTTGCGT
TCCTGCGTAGCACCGCTCTGAGCGACGAGCACAGCGAAGTGTACGAGCTGCTGTGCCCGGATAACACCCG
TAAGCCGCTGAACAAGTACAAAGAGTGCAACCTGGGTACCGTTCCGGCTGGCACCGTGGTTACCCGTAAG
ATCAGCGACAAAACCGAAGACATCAACAACTTCCTGATGGAGGCGCAGAAGCGTCAGTGCAAACTGTTCA
GCAGCGCTCACGGCAAGGACCTGATGTTCGACGATAGCACCCTGCAGCTGGCTCTGCTGAGCAGCGAGGT
TGATGCTTTCCTGTACCTGGGTGTGAAACTGTTCCACGCGATGAAGGCTCTGACCGGCGACGCTCACCTG
CCGAGCAAGAACAAAGTGCGTTGGTGCACCATCAACAAGCTGGAAAAGATGAAATGCGACGATTGGAGCG
CGGTTAGCGGTGGCGCGATCGCTTGCACCGAGGCTAGCTGCCCGAAGGGCTGCGTGAAACAGATCCTGAA
GGGCGAAGCGGACGCTGTTAAGCTGGAAGTGCAGTACATGTACGAGGCGCTGATGTGCGGTCTGCTGCCG
GCTGTTGAGGAATACCACAACAAAGACGATTTCGGTCCGTGCAAGACCCCAGGTAGCCCGTACACCGACT
TCGGCACCCTGCGTGCGGTTGCTCTGGTGAAGAAAAGCAACAAAGACATCAACTGGAACAACATCAAGGG
CAAGAAGAGCTGCCACACCGGTGTGGGCGACATCGCTGGCTGGGTTATCCCGGTGAGCCTGATCCGTCGT
CAGAACGATAACAGCGACATCGATAGCTTCTTCGGCGAGAGCTGCGCGCCGGGCAGCGACACCAAAAGCA
ACCTGTGCAAGCTGTGCATCGGTGACCCGAAGAACAGCGCGGCTAACACCAAATGCAGCCTGAGCGACAA
GGAAGCGTACTACGGTAACCAGGGCGCTTTCCGTTGCCTGGTGGAGAAAGGTGACGTTGCTTTCGTGCCG
CACACCGTGGTTTTCGAAAACACCGATGGCAAGAACCCGGCGGTTTGGGCTAAGAACCTGAAAAGCGAAG
ACTTCGAGCTGCTGTGCCTGGATGGTAGCCGTGCGCCGGTGAGCAACTACAAGAGCTGCAAACTGAGCGG
TATCCCGCCGCCGGCTATCGTTACCCGTGAGGAAAGCATCAGCGACGTGGTTCGTATCGTGGCTAACCAG
CAGAGCCTGTACGGTCGTAAAGGCTTCGAGAAGGATATGTTCCAGCTGTTCAGCAGCAACAAGGGTAACA
ACCTGCTGTTCAACGACAACACCCAGTGCCTGATCACCTTCGATCGTCAGCCGAAAGACATCATGGAAAA
TTACTTCGGCAAGCCGTACTACACCACCGTGTACGGCGCGTCCCGCTCCGCTATGTCCTCCGAACTGATT
TCCGCCTGTACCATTAAACACTGCTCGAATTCTTTGGAAGTTTTGTTTCAAGGTCCAACTGCTGCCGCCG
CTGTGAGCAAGGGCGAGGAGCTGTTCACCGGGGTGGTGCCCATCCTGGTCGAGCTGGACGGCGACGTAAA
CGGCCACAAGTTCAGCGTGTCCGGCGAGGGCGAGGGCGATGCCACCTACGGCAAGCTGACCCTGAAGTTC
ATCTGCACCACCGGCAAGCTGCCCGTGCCCTGGCCCACCCTCGTGACCACCCTGACCTACGGCGTGCAGT
GCTTCAGCCGCTACCCCGACCACATGAAGCAGCACGACTTCTTCAAGTCCGCCATGCCCGAAGGCTACGT
CCAGGAGCGCACCATCTTCTTCAAGGACGACGGCAACTACAAGACCCGCGCCGAGGTGAAGTTCGAGGGC
GACACCCTGGTGAACCGCATCGAGCTGAAGGGCATCGACTTCAAGGAGGACGGCAACATCCTGGGGCACA
AGCTGGAGTACAACTACAACAGCCACAACGTCTATATCATGGCCGACAAGCAGAAGAACGGCATCAAGGT
GAACTTCAAGATCCGCCACAACATCGAGGACGGCAGCGTGCAGCTCGCCGACCACTACCAGCAGAACACC
CCCATCGGCGACGGCCCCGTGCTGCTGCCCGACAACCACTACCTGAGCACCCAGTCCAAGCTGAGCAAAG
ACCCCAACGAGAAGCGCGATCACATGGTCCTGCTGGAGTTCGTGACCGCCGCCGGGATCACTCTCGGCAT
GGACGAGCTGTACAAGTCCGGAGGTGGTCACCATCACCATCACCACCATCACCATCACTAATAGAAGCTT
GTCGAGAAGTACTAGAGGATCATAATCAGCCATACCACATTTGTAGAGGTTTTACTTGCTTTAAAAAACC
TCCCACACCTCCCCCTGAACCTGAAACATAAAATGAATGCAATTGTTGTTGTTAACTTGTTTATTGCAGC
TTATAATGGTTACAAATAAAGCAATAGCATCACAAATTTCACAAATAAAGCATTTTTTTCACTGCATTCT
AGTTGTGGTTTGTCCAAACTCATCAATGTATCTTATCATGTCTGGATCTGATCACTGCTTGAGCCTAGGA
GATCCGAACCAGATAAGTGAAATCTAGTTCCAAACTATTTTGTCATTTTTAATTTTCGTATTAGCTTACG
ACGCTACACCCAGTTCCCATCTATTTTGTCACTCTTCCCTAAATAATCCTTAAAAACTCCATTTCCACCC
CTCCCAGTTCCCAACTATTTTGTCCGCCCACAGCGGGGCATTTTTCTTCCTGTTATGTTTTTAATCAAAC
ATCCTGCCAACTCCATGTGACAAACCGTCATCTTCGGCTACTTTTTCTCTGTCACAGAATGAAAATTTTT
CTGTCATCTCTTCGTTATTAATGTTTGTAATTGACTGAATATCAACGCTTATTTGCAGCCTGAATGGCGA
ATGGG
[124 nt withheld, positions 4276-4399]
C
[91 nt withheld, positions 4401-4491]
A
[49 nt withheld, positions 4493-4541]
CCTTTGACGTTGGAGTCCACGTTCTT
[37 nt withheld, positions 4568-4604]
ACCCTATCTCGGTCTATTCTTTTGATTTATAAGGGATTTTGCCGATTTCGGCCTATTGGTTAAAAAATGA
GCTGATTTAACAAAAATTTAACGCGAATTTTAACAAAATATTAACGCTTACAATTTAGGTGGCACTTTTC
GGGGAAATGTGCGCGGAACCCCTATTTGTTTATTTTTCTAAATACATTCAAATATGTATCCGCTCATGAG
ACAATAACCCTGATAAATGCTTCAATAATATTGAAAAAGGAAGAGTATGAGTATTCAACATTTCCGTGTC
GCCCTTATTCCCTTTTTTGCGGCATTTTGCCTTCCTGTTTTTGCTCACCCAGAAACGCTGGTGAAAGTAA
AAGATGCTGAAGATCAGTTGGGTGCACGAGTGGGTTACATCGAACTGGATCTCAACAGCGGTAAGATCCT
TGAGAGTTTTCGCCCCGAAGAACGTTTTCCAATGATGAGCACTTTTAAAGTTCTGCTATGTGGCGCGGTA
TTATCCCGTATTGACGCCGGGCAAGAGCAACTCGGTCGCCGCATACACTATTCTCAGAATGACTTGGTTG
AGTACTCACCAGTCACAGAAAAGCATCTTACGGATGGCATGACAGTAAGAGAATTATGCAGTGCTGCCAT
AACCATGAGTGATAACACTGCGGCCAACTTACTTCTGACAACGATCGGAGGACCGAAGGAGCTAACCGCT
TTTTTGCACAACATGGGGGATCATGTAACTCGCCTTGATCGTTGGGAACCGGAGCTGAATGAAGCCATAC
CAAACGACGAGCGTGACACCACGATGCCTGTAGCAATGGCAACAACGTTGCGCAAACTATTAACTGGCGA
ACTACTTACTCTAGCTTCCCGGCAACAATTAATAGACTGGATGGAGGCGGATAAAGTTGCAGGACCACTT
CTGCGCTCGGCCCTTCCGGCTGGCTGGTTTATTGCTGATAAATCTGGAGCCGGTGAGCGTGGGTCTCGCG
GTATCATTGCAGCACTGGGGCCAGATGGTAAGCCCTCCCGTATCGTAGTTATCTACACGACGGGGAGTCA
GGCAACTATGGATGAACGAAATAGACAGATCGCTGAGATAGGTGCCTCACTGATTAAGCATTGGTAACTG
TCAGACCAAGTTTACTCATATATACTTTAGATTGATTTAAAACTTCATTTTTAATTTAAAAGGATCTAGG
TGAAGATCCTTTTTGATAATCTCATGACCAAAATCCCTTAACGTGAGTTTTCGTTCCACTGAGCGTCAGA
CCCCGTAGAAAAGATCAAAGGATCTTCTTGAGATCCTTTTTTTCTGCGCGTAATCTGCTGCTTGCAAACA
AAAAAACCACCGCTACCAGCGGTGGTTTGTTTGCCGGATCAAGAGCTACCAACTCTTTTTCCGAAGGTAA
CTGGCTTCAGCAGAGCGCAGATACCAAATACTGTTCTTCTAGTGTAGCCGTAGTTAGGCCACCACTTCAA
GAACTCTGTAGCACCGCCTACATACCTCGCTCTGCTAATCCTGTTACCAGTGGCTGCTGCCAGTGGCGAT
AAGTCGTGTCTTACCGGGTTGGACTCAAGACGATAGTTACCGGATAAGGCGCAGCGGTCGGGCTGAACGG
GGGGTTCGTGCACACAGCCCAGCTTGGAGCGAACGACCTACACCGAACTGAGATACCTACAGCGTGAGCT
ATGAGAAAGCGCCACGCTTCCCGAAGGGAGAAAGGCGGACAGGTATCCGGTAAGCGGCAGGGTCGGAACA
GGAGAGCGCACGAGGGAGCTTCCAGGGGGAAACGCCTGGTATCTTTATAGTCCTGTCGGGTTTCGCCACC
TCTGACTTGAGCGTCGATTTTTGTGATGCTCGTCAGGGGGGCGGAGCCTATGGAAAAACGCCAGCAACGC
GGCCTTTTTACGGTTCCTGGCCTTTTGCTGGCCTTTTGCTCACATGTTCTTTCCTGCGTTATCCCCTGAT
TCTGTGGATAACCGTATTACCGCCTTTGAGTGAGCTGATACCGCTCGCCGCAGCCGAACGACCGAGCGCA
GCGAGTCAGTGAGCGAGGAAGCGGAAGAGCGCCTGATGCGGTATTTTCTCCTTACGCATCTGTGCGGTAT
TTCACACCGCATAGACCAGCCGCGTAACCTGGCAAAATCGGTTACGGTTGAGTAATAAATGGATGCCCTG
CGTAAGCGGGTGTGGGCGGACAATAAAGTCTTAAACTGAACAAAATAGATCTAAACTATGACAATAAAGT
CTTAAACTAGACAGAATAGTTGTAAACTGAAATCAGTCCAGTTATGCTGTGAAAAAGCATACTGGACTTT
TGTTATGGCTAAAGCAAACTCTTCATTTTCTGAAGTGCAAATTGCCCGTCGTATTAAAGAGGGGCGTGGC
CAAGGGCATGGTAAAGACTATATTCGCGGCGTTGTGACAATTTACCGAACAACTCCGCGGCCGGGAAGCC
GATCTCGGCTTGAACGAATTGTTAGGTGGCGGTACTTGGGTCGATATCAAAGTGCATCACTTCTTCCCGT
ATGCCCAACTTTGTATAGAGAGCCACTGCGGGATCGTCACCGTAATCTGCTTGCACGTAGATCACATAAG
CACCAAGCGCGTTGGCCTCATGCTTGAGGAGATTGATGAGCGCGGTGGCAATGCCCTGCCTCCGGTGCTC
GCCGGAGACTGCGAGATCATAGATATAGATCTCACTACGCGGCTGCTCAAACTTGGGCAGAACGTAAGCC
GCGAGAGCGCCAACAACCGCTTCTTGGTCGAAGGCAGCAAGCGCGATGAATGTCTTACTACGGAGCAAGT
TCCCGAGGTAATCGGAGTCCGGCTGATGTTGGGAGTAGGTGGCTACGTCTCCGAACTCACGACCGAAAAG
ATCAAGAGCAGCCCGCATGGATTTGACTTGGTCAGGGCCGAGCCTACATGTGCGAATGATGCCCATACTT
GAGCCACCTAACTTTGTTTTAGGGCGACTGCCCTGCTGCGTAACATCGTTGCTGCTCCATAACATCAAAC
ATCGACCCACGGCGTAACGCGCTTGCTGCTTGGATGCCCGAGGCATAGACTGTACAAAAAAACAGTCATA
ACAAGCCATGAAAACCGCCACTGCGCCGTTACCACCGCTGCGTTCGGTCAAGGTTCTGGACCAGTTGCGT
GAGCGCATACGCTACTTGCATTACAGTTTACGAACCGAACAGGCTTATGTCAACTGGGTTCGTGCCTTCA
TCCGTTTCCACGGTGTGCGTCACCCGGCAACCTTGGGCAGCAGCGAAGTCGAGGCATTTCTGTCCTGGCT
GGCGAACGAGCGCAAGGTTTCGGTCTCCACGCATCGTCAGGCATTGGCGGCCTTGCTGTTCTTCTACGGC
AAGGTGCTGTGCACGGATCTGCCCTGGCTTCAGGAGATC
Features (pLannotate 1.2.2; 17 found; start..end, strand, type, name):
    156..247     +  promoter       polyhedrin promoter: polh from Autographa californica; promoter for the baculovirus polyhedrin gene
    290..2824    +  CDS            SAX_LITCT: Experimental evidence at protein level: Swiss-Prot protein existence level 1. Binds specifically to the neurotoxin saxitoxin. Its physiological role may be to transport or sequester an endogenous organic molecule other than Fe(3+). It may participate in a detoxification mechanism for neutralizing a microbial toxin. From Lithobates catesbeianus (American bullfrog) (Rana catesbeiana).
   2873..3586    +  CDS            mEGFP: mEGFP is a basic (constitutively fluorescent) green fluorescent protein published in 2002, derived from Aequorea victoria. It has moderate acid sensitivity.
   3599..3615    +  CDS            6xHis (fragment): 6xHis affinity tag
   3658..3741    +  CDS            large T antigen (fragment): large T antigen from SV40 (simian virus 40)
   3764..3898    +  polyA_signal   SV40 poly(A) signal: SV40 polyadenylation signal
   3927..4092    -  mobile_element Tn7L: mini-Tn7 element (left end of the Tn7 transposon) Tn7
   4255..4271    +  CDS            lacZα (fragment): LacZα fragment of β-galactosidase; lacZ fragment
   4276..4730    +  rep_origin     f1 ori (sequence partly withheld): f1 bacteriophage origin of replication; arrow indicates direction of (+) strand synthesis
   4756..4860    +  promoter       AmpR promoter: bla
   4861..5721    +  CDS            AmpR: β-lactamase; bla; confers resistance to ampicillin, carbenicillin, and related antibiotics
   5892..6480    +  rep_origin     ori: high-copy-number ColE1/pMB1/pBR322/pUC origin of replication
   6666..6717    -  misc_feature   bom (fragment): basis of mobility region from pBR322
   6785..7009    -  mobile_element Tn7R: mini-Tn7 element (right end of the Tn7 transposon) Tn7
   7076..7609    -  CDS            GmR: gentamycin acetyltransferase; aacC1; confers resistance to gentamycin
   7779..7807    -  promoter       Pc promoter: intI1 (promoter lies within the coding sequence); class 1 integron promoter
   7785..129     -  CDS            YPR2_ECOLX (fragment) (across the origin): Protein predicted: Swiss-Prot protein existence level 4. From Escherichia coli.
