[The description below was written by a language model from this plasmid's Addgene catalogue record and pLannotate feature annotations shown in this document.]
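Description:
RcSxph D794N is a baculovirus donor plasmid built on the pFastBac1 backbone for producing a point mutant of American bullfrog (Rana catesbeiana) saxiphilin in insect cells. In bacteria the roughly 8 kb plasmid is maintained at high copy from a ColE1/pUC-type origin and selected with ampicillin through the β-lactamase gene. An f1 origin is also present. The expression cassette and a gentamicin resistance gene (aacC1, driven by the integron Pc promoter) lie between the Tn7L and Tn7R ends. This forms a mini-Tn7 element that can be transposed into a baculovirus shuttle genome (bacmid) in a suitable E. coli host, which is the standard way this backbone is used to generate recombinant baculovirus.

The payload is driven by the Autographa californica polyhedrin promoter, a very strong late viral promoter, and terminated by an SV40 polyadenylation signal. It encodes saxiphilin, a soluble protein that binds the neurotoxin saxitoxin, carrying the D794N substitution. The depositor notes that residue numbering starts after the predicted signal peptide cleavage site, and that the construct has an extra methionine after the signal peptide relative to the reference sequence. The open reading frame is fused at its C terminus to monomeric EGFP followed by a His10 tag. The automated annotation picks up the tag only as a 6xHis fragment. The fluorescent fusion allows expression to be monitored, and the histidine tag supports metal-affinity purification. The stated purpose is protein expression and characterization, and the associated work concerns defining the residues that determine saxitoxin binding in frog saxiphilins.
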