Addgene plasmid #194042: RcSxph D794N
Purpose: Protein expression and characterization
Depositing lab: Dan Minor. Depositing organization: University of California, San Francisco (UCSF). Publication: Definition of a saxitoxin (STX) binding code enables discovery and characterization of the anuran saxiphilin family. Chen Z, Zakrzewska S, Hajare HS, Alvarez-Buylla A, Abderemane-Ali F, Bogan M, Ramirez D, O'Connell LA, Du Bois J, Minor DL Jr. Proc Natl Acad Sci U S A. 2022 Nov;119(44):e2210114119. doi: 10.1073/pnas.2210114119. Epub 2022 Oct 24. PubMed 36279441.
Backbone
  Vector backbone: pFastBac1
  Backbone manufacturer: Invitrogen
  Vector type: Insect Expression
Growth in bacteria
  Bacterial resistance: Ampicillin, 100 μg/mL
  Growth temperature: 37°C
  Growth strain: DH5alpha
  Copy number: High Copy
Gene/Insert
  Gene/Insert name: Rana catesbeiana Saxiphilin
  Species: Rana catesbeiana
  Mutation: D794N
  GenBank ID: U05246.1
  Promoter: Polyhedrin
  Tag / fusion protein: mEGFP, (C terminal on insert); His10 (C terminal on insert)
  Cloning method: Gibson Cloning
  Sequencing primers: 5′ Polyhedrin forward; 3′ GFP reverse
Terms and licenses: Academic/Nonprofit Terms; Industry Terms: Not Available to Industry
Depositor comments: Mutation numbering scheme is based on the predicted signal peptide (SP) cleavage site and does not include SP. Relative to U05246.1, RcSxph contains an additional M following signal peptide.
How to cite: RcSxph D794N was a gift from Dan Minor (Addgene plasmid # 194042 ; http://n2t.net/addgene:194042 ; RRID:Addgene_194042)
